>Addgene plasmid #237460 | pX461-ABE8e-nSpCas9 | addgene full sequence | sequence record 476159 | Addgene NGS Result
GAATTCGGCAGTGGAGAGGGCAGAGGAAGTCTGCTAACATGCGGTGACGTCGAGGAGAATCCTGGCCCAA
TGACCGAGTACAAGCCCACGGTGCGCCTCGCCACCCGCGACGACGTCCCCAGGGCCGTACGCACCCTCGC
CGCCGCGTTCGCCGACTACCCCGCCACGCGCCACACCGTCGATCCGGACCGCCACATCGAGCGGGTCACC
GAGCTGCAAGAACTCTTCCTCACGCGCGTCGGGCTCGACATCGGCAAGGTGTGGGTCGCGGACGACGGCG
CCGCGGTGGCGGTCTGGACCACGCCGGAGAGCGTCGAAGCGGGGGCGGTGTTCGCCGAGATCGGCCCGCG
CATGGCCGAGTTGAGCGGTTCCCGGCTGGCCGCGCAGCAACAGATGGAAGGCCTCCTGGCGCCGCACCGG
CCCAAGGAGCCCGCGTGGTTCCTGGCCACCGTCGGAGTCTCGCCCGACCACCAGGGCAAGGGTCTGGGCA
GCGCCGTCGTGCTCCCCGGAGTGGAGGCGGCCGAGCGCGCCGGGGTGCCCGCCTTCCTGGAGACCTCCGC
GCCCCGCAACCTCCCCTTCTACGAGCGGCTCGGCTTCACCGTCACCGCCGACGTCGAGGTGCCCGAAGGA
CCGCGCACCTGGTGCATGACCCGCAAGCCCGGTGCCTGAGAATTCTAACTAGAGCTCGCTGATCAGCCTC
GACTGTGCCTTCTAGTTGCCAGCCATCTGTTGTTTGCCCCTCCCCCGTGCCTTCCTTGACCCTGGAAGGT
GCCACTCCCACTGTCCTTTCCTAATAAAATGAGGAAATTGCATCGCATTGTCTGAGTAGGTGTCATTCTA
TTCTGGGGGGTGGGGTGGGGCAGGACAGCAAGGGGGAGGATTGGGAAGAGAATAGCAGGCATGCTGGGGA
GCGGCCGCAGGAACCCCTAGTGATGGAGTTGGCCACTCCCTCTCTGCGCGCTCGCTCGCTCACTGAGGCC
GGGCGACCAAAGGTCGCCCGACGCCCGGGCTTTGCCCGGGCGGCCTCAGTGAGCGAGCGAGCGCGCAGCT
GCCTGCAGGGGCGCCTGATGCGGTATTTTCTCCTTACGCATCTGTGCGGTATTTCACACCGCATA
[95 nt withheld, positions 1116-1210]
T
[46 nt withheld, positions 1212-1257]
C
[141 nt withheld, positions 1259-1399]
CCTTTGACGTTGGAGTCCACGTTCTTTAATAGTGGACTCTTGTTCCAAACTGGAACAACACTCAACTCTA
TCTCGGGCTATTCTTTTGATTTATAAGGGATTTTGCCGATTTCGGTCTATTGGTTAAAAAATGAGCTGAT
TTAACAAAAATTTAACGCGAATTTTAACAAAATATTAACGTTTACAATTTTATGGTGCACTCTCAGTACA
ATCTGCTCTGATGCCGCATAGTTAAGCCAGCCCCGACACCCGCCAACACCCGCTGACGCGCCCTGACGGG
CTTGTCTGCTCCCGGCATCCGCTTACAGACAAGCTGTGACCGTCTCCGGGAGCTGCATGTGTCAGAGGTT
TTCACCGTCATCACCGAAACGCGCGAGACGAAAGGGCCTCGTGATACGCCTATTTTTATAGGTTAATGTC
ATGATAATAATGGTTTCTTAGACGTCAGGTGGCACTTTTCGGGGAAATGTGCGCGGAACCCCTATTTGTT
TATTTTTCTAAATACATTCAAATATGTATCCGCTCATGAGACAATAACCCTGATAAATGCTTCAATAATA
TTGAAAAAGGAAGAGTATGAGTATTCAACATTTCCGTGTCGCCCTTATTCCCTTTTTTGCGGCATTTTGC
CTTCCTGTTTTTGCTCACCCAGAAACGCTGGTGAAAGTAAAAGATGCTGAAGATCAGTTGGGTGCACGAG
TGGGTTACATCGAACTGGATCTCAACAGCGGTAAGATCCTTGAGAGTTTTCGCCCCGAAGAACGTTTTCC
AATGATGAGCACTTTTAAAGTTCTGCTATGTGGCGCGGTATTATCCCGTATTGACGCCGGGCAAGAGCAA
CTCGGTCGCCGCATACACTATTCTCAGAATGACTTGGTTGAGTACTCACCAGTCACAGAAAAGCATCTTA
CGGATGGCATGACAGTAAGAGAATTATGCAGTGCTGCCATAACCATGAGTGATAACACTGCGGCCAACTT
ACTTCTGACAACGATCGGAGGACCGAAGGAGCTAACCGCTTTTTTGCACAACATGGGGGATCATGTAACT
CGCCTTGATCGTTGGGAACCGGAGCTGAATGAAGCCATACCAAACGACGAGCGTGACACCACGATGCCTG
TAGCAATGGCAACAACGTTGCGCAAACTATTAACTGGCGAACTACTTACTCTAGCTTCCCGGCAACAATT
AATAGACTGGATGGAGGCGGATAAAGTTGCAGGACCACTTCTGCGCTCGGCCCTTCCGGCTGGCTGGTTT
ATTGCTGATAAATCTGGAGCCGGTGAGCGTGGAAGCCGCGGTATCATTGCAGCACTGGGGCCAGATGGTA
AGCCCTCCCGTATCGTAGTTATCTACACGACGGGGAGTCAGGCAACTATGGATGAACGAAATAGACAGAT
CGCTGAGATAGGTGCCTCACTGATTAAGCATTGGTAACTGTCAGACCAAGTTTACTCATATATACTTTAG
ATTGATTTAAAACTTCATTTTTAATTTAAAAGGATCTAGGTGAAGATCCTTTTTGATAATCTCATGACCA
AAATCCCTTAACGTGAGTTTTCGTTCCACTGAGCGTCAGACCCCGTAGAAAAGATCAAAGGATCTTCTTG
AGATCCTTTTTTTCTGCGCGTAATCTGCTGCTTGCAAACAAAAAAACCACCGCTACCAGCGGTGGTTTGT
TTGCCGGATCAAGAGCTACCAACTCTTTTTCCGAAGGTAACTGGCTTCAGCAGAGCGCAGATACCAAATA
CTGTTCTTCTAGTGTAGCCGTAGTTAGGCCACCACTTCAAGAACTCTGTAGCACCGCCTACATACCTCGC
TCTGCTAATCCTGTTACCAGTGGCTGCTGCCAGTGGCGATAAGTCGTGTCTTACCGGGTTGGACTCAAGA
CGATAGTTACCGGATAAGGCGCAGCGGTCGGGCTGAACGGGGGGTTCGTGCACACAGCCCAGCTTGGAGC
GAACGACCTACACCGAACTGAGATACCTACAGCGTGAGCTATGAGAAAGCGCCACGCTTCCCGAAGGGAG
AAAGGCGGACAGGTATCCGGTAAGCGGCAGGGTCGGAACAGGAGAGCGCACGAGGGAGCTTCCAGGGGGA
AACGCCTGGTATCTTTATAGTCCTGTCGGGTTTCGCCACCTCTGACTTGAGCGTCGATTTTTGTGATGCT
CGTCAGGGGGGCGGAGCCTATGGAAAAACGCCAGCAACGCGGCCTTTTTACGGTTCCTGGCCTTTTGCTG
GCCTTTTGCTCACATGTGAGGGCCTATTTCCCATGATTCCTTCATATTTGCATATACGATACAAGGCTGT
TAGAGAGATAATTGGAATTAATTTGACTGTAAACACAAAGATATTAGTACAAAATACGTGACGTAGAAAG
TAATAATTTCTTGGGTAGTTTGCAGTTTTAAAATTATGTTTTAAAATGGACTATCATATGCTTACCGTAA
CTTGAAAGTATTTCGATTTCTTGGCTTTATATATCTTGTGGAAAGGACGAAACACCGGGTCTTCGAGAAG
ACCTGTTTTAGAGCTAGAAATAGCAAGTTAAAATAAGGCTAGTCCGTTATCAACTTGAAAAAGTGGCACC
GAGTCGGTGCTTTTTTGTTTTAGAGCTAGAAATAGCAAGTTAAAATAAGGCTAGTCCGTTTTTAGCGCGT
GCGCCAATTCTGCAGACAAATGGCTCTAGAGGTACCCGTTACATAACTTACGGTAAATGGCCCGCCTGGC
TGACCGCCCAACGACCCCCGCCCATTGACGTCAATAGTAACGCCAATAGGGACTTTCCATTGACGTCAAT
GGGTGGAGTATTTACGGTAAACTGCCCACTTGGCAGTACATCAAGTGTATCATATGCCAAGTACGCCCCC
TATTGACGTCAATGACGGTAAATGGCCCGCCTGGCATTGTGCCCAGTACATGACCTTATGGGACTTTCCT
ACTTGGCAGTACATCTACGTATTAGTCATCGCTATTACCATGGTCGAGGTGAGCCCCACGTTCTGCTTCA
CTCTCCCCATCTCCCCCCCCTCCCCACCCCCAATTTTGTATTTATTTATTTTTTAATTATTTTGTGCAGC
GATGGGGGCGGGGGGGGGGGGGGGGCGCGCGCCAGGCGGGGCGGGGCGGGGCGAGGGGCGGGGCGGGGCG
AGGCGGAGAGGTGCGGCGGCAGCCAATCAGAGCGGCGCGCTCCGAAAGTTTCCTTTTATGGCGAGGCGGC
GGCGGCGGCGGCCCTATAAAAAGCGAAGCGCGCGGCGGGCGGGAGTCGCTGCGCGCTGCCTTCGCCCCGT
GCCCCGCTCCGCCGCCGCCTCGCGCCGCCCGCCCCGGCTCTGACTGACCGCGTTACTCCCACAGGTGAGC
GGGCGGGACGGCCCTTCTCCTCCGGGCTGTAATTAGCTGAGCAAGAGGTAAGGGTTTAAGGGATGGTTGG
TTGGTGGGGTATTAATGTTTAATTACCTGGAGCACCTGCCTGAAATCACTTTTTTTCAGGTTGGACCGGT
GCCACCATGGACTATAAGGACCACGACGGAGACTACAAGGATCATGATATTGATTACAAAGACGATGACG
ATAAGATGGCCTCTGAGGTGGAGTTTTCCCACGAGTACTGGATGAGACATGCCCTGACCCTGGCCAAGAG
GGCACGGGATGAGAGGGAGGTGCCTGTGGGAGCCGTGCTGGTGCTGAACAATAGAGTGATCGGCGAGGGC
TGGAACAGAGCCATCGGCCTGCACGACCCAACAGCCCATGCCGAAATTATGGCCCTGAGACAGGGCGGCC
TGGTCATGCAGAACTACAGACTGATTGACGCCACCCTGTACGTGACATTCGAGCCTTGCGTGATGTGCGC
CGGCGCCATGATCCACTCTAGGATCGGCCGCGTGGTGTTTGGCGTGAGGAACTCAAAAAGAGGCGCCGCA
GGCTCCCTGATGAACGTGCTGAACTACCCCGGCATGAATCACCGCGTCGAAATTACCGAGGGAATCCTGG
CAGATGAATGTGCCGCCCTGCTGTGCGATTTCTATCGGATGCCTAGACAGGTGTTCAATGCTCAGAAGAA
GGCCCAGAGCTCCATCAACTCCGGAGGATCTAGCGGAGGATCCTCTGGCAGCGAGACACCAGGAACAAGC
GAGTCAGCAACACCAGAGAGCAGTGGCGGCAGCAGCGGGGGGTCAGCTAGCGCTGACAAGAAGTACAGCA
TCGGCCTGGCCATCGGCACCAACTCTGTGGGCTGGGCCGTGATCACCGACGAGTACAAGGTGCCCAGCAA
GAAATTCAAGGTGCTGGGCAACACCGACCGGCACAGCATCAAGAAGAACCTGATCGGAGCCCTGCTGTTC
GACAGCGGCGAAACAGCCGAGGCCACCCGGCTGAAGAGAACCGCCAGAAGAAGATACACCAGACGGAAGA
ACCGGATCTGCTATCTGCAAGAGATCTTCAGCAACGAGATGGCCAAGGTGGACGACAGCTTCTTCCACAG
ACTGGAAGAGTCCTTCCTGGTGGAAGAGGATAAGAAGCACGAGCGGCACCCCATCTTCGGCAACATCGTG
GACGAGGTGGCCTACCACGAGAAGTACCCCACCATCTACCACCTGAGAAAGAAACTGGTGGACAGCACCG
ACAAGGCCGACCTGCGGCTGATCTATCTGGCCCTGGCCCACATGATCAAGTTCCGGGGCCACTTCCTGAT
CGAGGGCGACCTGAACCCCGACAACAGCGACGTGGACAAGCTGTTCATCCAGCTGGTGCAGACCTACAAC
CAGCTGTTCGAGGAAAACCCCATCAACGCCAGCGGCGTGGACGCCAAGGCCATCCTGTCTGCCAGACTGA
GCAAGAGCAGACGGCTGGAAAATCTGATCGCCCAGCTGCCCGGCGAGAAGAAGAATGGCCTGTTCGGAAA
CCTGATTGCCCTGAGCCTGGGCCTGACCCCCAACTTCAAGAGCAACTTCGACCTGGCCGAGGATGCCAAA
CTGCAGCTGAGCAAGGACACCTACGACGACGACCTGGACAACCTGCTGGCCCAGATCGGCGACCAGTACG
CCGACCTGTTTCTGGCCGCCAAGAACCTGTCCGACGCCATCCTGCTGAGCGACATCCTGAGAGTGAACAC
CGAGATCACCAAGGCCCCCCTGAGCGCCTCTATGATCAAGAGATACGACGAGCACCACCAGGACCTGACC
CTGCTGAAAGCTCTCGTGCGGCAGCAGCTGCCTGAGAAGTACAAAGAGATTTTCTTCGACCAGAGCAAGA
ACGGCTACGCCGGCTACATTGACGGCGGAGCCAGCCAGGAAGAGTTCTACAAGTTCATCAAGCCCATCCT
GGAAAAGATGGACGGCACCGAGGAACTGCTCGTGAAGCTGAACAGAGAGGACCTGCTGCGGAAGCAGCGG
ACCTTCGACAACGGCAGCATCCCCCACCAGATCCACCTGGGAGAGCTGCACGCCATTCTGCGGCGGCAGG
AAGATTTTTACCCATTCCTGAAGGACAACCGGGAAAAGATCGAGAAGATCCTGACCTTCCGCATCCCCTA
CTACGTGGGCCCTCTGGCCAGGGGAAACAGCAGATTCGCCTGGATGACCAGAAAGAGCGAGGAAACCATC
ACCCCCTGGAACTTCGAGGAAGTGGTGGACAAGGGCGCTTCCGCCCAGAGCTTCATCGAGCGGATGACCA
ACTTCGATAAGAACCTGCCCAACGAGAAGGTGCTGCCCAAGCACAGCCTGCTGTACGAGTACTTCACCGT
GTATAACGAGCTGACCAAAGTGAAATACGTGACCGAGGGAATGAGAAAGCCCGCCTTCCTGAGCGGCGAG
CAGAAAAAGGCCATCGTGGACCTGCTGTTCAAGACCAACCGGAAAGTGACCGTGAAGCAGCTGAAAGAGG
ACTACTTCAAGAAAATCGAGTGCTTCGACTCCGTGGAAATCTCCGGCGTGGAAGATCGGTTCAACGCCTC
CCTGGGCACATACCACGATCTGCTGAAAATTATCAAGGACAAGGACTTCCTGGACAATGAGGAAAACGAG
GACATTCTGGAAGATATCGTGCTGACCCTGACACTGTTTGAGGACAGAGAGATGATCGAGGAACGGCTGA
AAACCTATGCCCACCTGTTCGACGACAAAGTGATGAAGCAGCTGAAGCGGCGGAGATACACCGGCTGGGG
CAGGCTGAGCCGGAAGCTGATCAACGGCATCCGGGACAAGCAGTCCGGCAAGACAATCCTGGATTTCCTG
AAGTCCGACGGCTTCGCCAACAGAAACTTCATGCAGCTGATCCACGACGACAGCCTGACCTTTAAAGAGG
ACATCCAGAAAGCCCAGGTGTCCGGCCAGGGCGATAGCCTGCACGAGCACATTGCCAATCTGGCCGGCAG
CCCCGCCATTAAGAAGGGCATCCTGCAGACAGTGAAGGTGGTGGACGAGCTCGTGAAAGTGATGGGCCGG
CACAAGCCCGAGAACATCGTGATCGAAATGGCCAGAGAGAACCAGACCACCCAGAAGGGACAGAAGAACA
GCCGCGAGAGAATGAAGCGGATCGAAGAGGGCATCAAAGAGCTGGGCAGCCAGATCCTGAAAGAACACCC
CGTGGAAAACACCCAGCTGCAGAACGAGAAGCTGTACCTGTACTACCTGCAGAATGGGCGGGATATGTAC
GTGGACCAGGAACTGGACATCAACCGGCTGTCCGACTACGATGTGGACCATATCGTGCCTCAGAGCTTTC
TGAAGGACGACTCCATCGACAACAAGGTGCTGACCAGAAGCGACAAGAACCGGGGCAAGAGCGACAACGT
GCCCTCCGAAGAGGTCGTGAAGAAGATGAAGAACTACTGGCGGCAGCTGCTGAACGCCAAGCTGATTACC
CAGAGAAAGTTCGACAATCTGACCAAGGCCGAGAGAGGCGGCCTGAGCGAACTGGATAAGGCCGGCTTCA
TCAAGAGACAGCTGGTGGAAACCCGGCAGATCACAAAGCACGTGGCACAGATCCTGGACTCCCGGATGAA
CACTAAGTACGACGAGAATGACAAGCTGATCCGGGAAGTGAAAGTGATCACCCTGAAGTCCAAGCTGGTG
TCCGATTTCCGGAAGGATTTCCAGTTTTACAAAGTGCGCGAGATCAACAACTACCACCACGCCCACGACG
CCTACCTGAACGCCGTCGTGGGAACCGCCCTGATCAAAAAGTACCCTAAGCTGGAAAGCGAGTTCGTGTA
CGGCGACTACAAGGTGTACGACGTGCGGAAGATGATCGCCAAGAGCGAGCAGGAAATCGGCAAGGCTACC
GCCAAGTACTTCTTCTACAGCAACATCATGAACTTTTTCAAGACCGAGATTACCCTGGCCAACGGCGAGA
TCCGGAAGCGGCCTCTGATCGAGACAAACGGCGAAACCGGGGAGATCGTGTGGGATAAGGGCCGGGATTT
TGCCACCGTGCGGAAAGTGCTGAGCATGCCCCAAGTGAATATCGTGAAAAAGACCGAGGTGCAGACAGGC
GGCTTCAGCAAAGAGTCTATCCTGCCCAAGAGGAACAGCGATAAGCTGATCGCCAGAAAGAAGGACTGGG
ACCCTAAGAAGTACGGCGGCTTCGACAGCCCCACCGTGGCCTATTCTGTGCTGGTGGTGGCCAAAGTGGA
AAAGGGCAAGTCCAAGAAACTGAAGAGTGTGAAAGAGCTGCTGGGGATCACCATCATGGAAAGAAGCAGC
TTCGAGAAGAATCCCATCGACTTTCTGGAAGCCAAGGGCTACAAAGAAGTGAAAAAGGACCTGATCATCA
AGCTGCCTAAGTACTCCCTGTTCGAGCTGGAAAACGGCCGGAAGAGAATGCTGGCCTCTGCCGGCGAACT
GCAGAAGGGAAACGAACTGGCCCTGCCCTCCAAATATGTGAACTTCCTGTACCTGGCCAGCCACTATGAG
AAGCTGAAGGGCTCCCCCGAGGATAATGAGCAGAAACAGCTGTTTGTGGAACAGCACAAGCACTACCTGG
ACGAGATCATCGAGCAGATCAGCGAGTTCTCCAAGAGAGTGATCCTGGCCGACGCTAATCTGGACAAAGT
GCTGTCCGCCTACAACAAGCACCGGGATAAGCCCATCAGAGAGCAGGCCGAGAATATCATCCACCTGTTT
ACCCTGACCAATCTGGGAGCCCCTGCCGCCTTCAAGTACTTTGACACCACCATCGACCGGAAGAGGTACA
CCAGCACCAAAGAGGTGCTGGACGCCACCCTGATCCACCAGAGCATCACCGGCCTGTACGAGACACGGAT
CGACCTGTCTCAGCTGGGAGGTGACAGCGGCGGGAATTCCAGATCCCCTGCTGCTAAACGTGTTAAGCTT
GATGGGGGTAGCCCGGCAGCCAAGAGAGTCAAACTCGACGGCGGCTCCCCAGCGGCAAAAAGGGTGAAAC
TAGACGGGGGTAGCCCCGCCGCGAAGCGTGTAAAGCTGGATGGAGGATCGCCTGCGGCTAAGCGAGTCAA
ATTAGACGGTGGGTCACCGGCTGCAAAGCGCGTCAAATTGGAT
Features (pLannotate 1.2.2; 19 found; start..end, strand, type, name):
     70..669     +  CDS            PuroR (fragment): puromycin N-acetyltransferase; pac from Streptomyces; confers resistance to puromycin
    703..814     +  polyA_signal   bGH poly(A) signal: bovine growth hormone polyadenylation signal
    919..1059    +  repeat_region  AAV2 ITR: inverted terminal repeat of adeno-associated virus serotype 2 inverted
   1064..1115    -  misc_feature   bom (fragment): basis of mobility region from pBR322
   1134..1589    +  rep_origin     f1 ori (sequence partly withheld): f1 bacteriophage origin of replication; arrow indicates direction of (+) strand synthesis
   1590..1639    -  misc_feature   bom (fragment): basis of mobility region from pBR322
   1741..1776    -  CDS            rop (fragment): Rop protein, which maintains plasmids at low copy number; rop
   1871..1975    +  promoter       AmpR promoter: bla
   1976..2836    +  CDS            AmpR: β-lactamase; bla; confers resistance to ampicillin, carbenicillin, and related antibiotics
   3007..3595    +  rep_origin     ori: high-copy-number ColE1/pMB1/pBR322/pUC origin of replication
   3657..3897    +  promoter       U6 promoter: RNA polymerase III promoter for human U6 snRNA
   3924..3999    +  misc_RNA       gRNA scaffold: guide RNA scaffold for the Streptococcus pyogenes CRISPR/Cas9 system
   4006..4049    +  misc_RNA       gRNA scaffold (fragment): guide RNA scaffold for the Streptococcus pyogenes CRISPR/Cas9 system
   4096..4381    +  enhancer       CMV enhancer: human cytomegalovirus immediate early enhancer; contains an 18-bp deletion relative to the standard CMV enhancer
   4383..4660    +  promoter       chicken β-actin promoter: No description available
   4661..4888    +  intron         hybrid intron: hybrid between chicken β-actin (CBA) and minute virus of mice (MMV) introns (Gray et al., 2011)
   4981..5472    +  CDS            tadA: TADA_ECOLI - Also known as yfhC. Experimental evidence at protein level: Swiss-Prot protein existence level 1. Catalyzes the deamination of adenosine to inosine at the wobble position 34 of tRNA(Arg2). Essential for cell viability. From Escherichia coli (strain K12).
   5584..7185    +  CDS            dCas9(N): N-terminal portion of catalytically inactive Streptococcus pyogenes dCas9 carrying the D10A mutation (Zetsche et al., 2015)
   7186..9680    +  CDS            Cas9(C) (fragment): C-terminal portion of Streptococcus pyogenes Cas9 (Zetsche et al., 2015)
