[The description below was written by a language model from this plasmid's Addgene catalogue record and pLannotate feature annotations shown in this document.]
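Description:
pX461-ABE8e-nSpCas9 is an all-in-one adenine base editing plasmid for transient transfection of mammalian cells, built by Gibson cloning on the pX459v2 backbone. It is maintained in E. coli as a high-copy plasmid through a ColE1/pUC-type origin with ampicillin resistance (β-lactamase under its own promoter). The backbone also carries an f1 phage origin and a single annotated AAV2 inverted terminal repeat, a remnant of the parental vector lineage rather than a functional packaging cassette, since only one ITR is annotated.

The payload consists of two expression units. A human U6 RNA polymerase III promoter drives an S. pyogenes guide RNA scaffold, and BpiI sites allow a target-specific spacer to be inserted. Downstream, a CMV enhancer, chicken β-actin promoter and hybrid intron drive the editor protein, described in the record as 3xFLAG–ABE8e–SpCas9(D10A)–6xNLS. The annotated tadA coding region corresponds to the deaminase domain derived from E. coli TadA, fused upstream of Cas9. The annotation tool splits Cas9 into N- and C-terminal portions and labels the first "dCas9", but the record lists only the D10A mutation, consistent with a nickase. The guide directs the fusion to its target, where the deaminase converts adenosine to inosine on the displaced strand, giving A•T to G•C changes, while the nickase cuts the opposite strand to favour retention of the edit. The 3xFLAG tag and nuclear localisation signals were not picked up by the feature table. A puromycin N-acetyltransferase coding sequence followed by the bGH polyadenylation signal sits after Cas9 and allows enrichment of transfected cells, although how it is linked to the editor is not annotated. The associated publication concerns profiling of splicing events and exon deletion.
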