Addgene plasmid #237460: pX461-ABE8e-nSpCas9
Purpose: Transfection-based all-in-one base editor plasmid that expresses both adenine base editor (ABE8e-nSpCas9) and single guide RNAs (sgRNA) with BpiI cloning sites to clone sgRNA.
Depositing lab: Thomas Gonatopoulos-Pournatzis. Depositing organization: National Cancer Institute (NCI). Publication: Single-cell exon deletion profiling reveals splicing events that shape gene expression and cell state dynamics. Kumari B, Damodaran AP, Guiblet WM, Xiao MS, Behera AK, On TA, McIntosh CE, Teszler M, Holloway C, Le S, Parab N, Zhao Y, Aregger M, Gonatopoulos-Pournatzis T. Nat Commun. 2026 Feb 3;17(1):1218. doi: 10.1038/s41467-026-68774-w. PubMed 41633991.
Backbone
  Vector backbone: pX459v2
  Backbone manufacturer: Feng Zhang (Addgene plasmid # 62988)
  Vector type: Mammalian Expression, CRISPR
  Selectable markers: Puromycin
Growth in bacteria
  Bacterial resistance: Ampicillin, 100 μg/mL
  Growth temperature: 37°C
  Growth strain: DH5alpha
  Copy number: High Copy
Gene/Insert
  Gene/Insert name: 3xFlag_ABE8e_SpCas9(D10A)_6xNLS
  Species: Streptococcus pyogenes
  Mutation: D10A
  Promoter: chicken beta-actin promoter & U6
  Tag / fusion protein: 3xFLAG (N terminal on insert)
  Cloning method: Gibson Cloning
Terms and licenses: Academic/Nonprofit Terms; Industry Terms: Not Available to Industry
How to cite: pX461-ABE8e-nSpCas9 was a gift from Thomas Gonatopoulos-Pournatzis (Addgene plasmid # 237460 ; http://n2t.net/addgene:237460 ; RRID:Addgene_237460)
